Addgene plasmid #43813: Active Wnt5A-V5
Depositing lab: Xi He. Depositing organization: Boston Children's Hospital. Publication: Disulfide Bond Requirements for Active Wnt Ligands. MacDonald BT, Hien A, Zhang X, Iranloye O, Virshup DM, Waterman ML, He X. J Biol Chem. 2014 May 19. pii: jbc.M114.575027. 10.1074/jbc.M114.575027 PubMed 24841207.
Backbone
  Vector backbone: pcDNA3.2/V5-DEST
  Backbone manufacturer: Invitrogen
  Backbone size w/o insert (bp): 7711
  Vector type: Mammalian Expression
  Selectable markers: Neomycin (select with G418)
Growth in bacteria
  Bacterial resistance: Ampicillin, 100 μg/mL
  Growth temperature: 37°C
  Growth strain: DH5alpha
  Copy number: High Copy
Gene/Insert
  Gene/Insert name: WNT5A
  Species: H. sapiens (human)
  Entrez Gene: WNT5A (a.k.a. hWNT5A)
  Promoter: CMV
  Tag / fusion protein: V5 (C terminal on insert)
  Cloning method: Gateway Cloning
  Sequencing primers: 5′ CMV-F; 3′ TK-pA-R
Terms and licenses: Academic/Nonprofit Terms; Industry Terms: Not Available to Industry
How to cite: Active Wnt5A-V5 was a gift from Xi He (Addgene plasmid # 43813 ; http://n2t.net/addgene:43813 ; RRID:Addgene_43813)
