[The description below was written by a language model from this plasmid's Addgene catalogue record and pLannotate feature annotations shown in this document.]
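Description:
Active Wnt5A-V5 is a mammalian expression plasmid built on the Invitrogen pcDNA3.2/V5-DEST Gateway destination backbone, carrying the human WNT5A coding sequence. The insert was introduced by Gateway recombination, and an attB1 site remains just upstream of the open reading frame. Transcription is driven by the human cytomegalovirus immediate-early enhancer and promoter, giving strong constitutive expression in transfected mammalian cells. A T7 promoter lies between the CMV promoter and the insert and could support in vitro transcription. The WNT5A reading frame is followed almost immediately by a C-terminal V5 epitope tag, so the secreted ligand can be detected or immunoprecipitated with anti-V5 antibodies. The herpes simplex virus thymidine kinase polyadenylation signal terminates the transcript.

In E. coli the plasmid replicates from a high-copy ColE1/pUC-type origin and is selected with ampicillin through the β-lactamase gene. An f1 origin is also present, which permits single-stranded DNA production. For mammalian cells, an SV40 early promoter drives the neomycin phosphotransferase gene, followed by an SV40 polyadenylation signal, which allows G418 selection of stable lines. The deposited sequence is 6,612 nt, shorter than the listed empty backbone, which is consistent with the Gateway selection cassette being replaced by the insert. Several small annotated fragments (HIV-1 LTR, bGH poly(A), ble, lacI, bom) appear to be partial matches or backbone remnants rather than functional elements.

WNT5A is a ligand for Frizzled receptors that can activate or inhibit canonical β-catenin signalling depending on receptor context. The name and the associated work on disulfide bond requirements for active Wnt ligands suggest the construct is used to produce tagged WNT5A that retains signalling activity. The record does not detail how that activity was preserved.
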