Features (pLannotate 1.2.2; 22 found; start..end, strand, type, name):
     36..80      -  misc_feature   bom (fragment): basis of mobility region from pBR322
    235..614     +  enhancer       CMV enhancer: human cytomegalovirus immediate early enhancer
    615..818     +  promoter       CMV promoter: human cytomegalovirus (CMV) immediate early promoter
    814..847     +  LTR            5' LTR (truncated) (fragment): truncated 5' long terminal repeat (LTR) from HIV-1
    863..881     +  promoter       T7 promoter: promoter for bacteriophage T7 RNA polymerase
    911..935     +  protein_bind   attB1: mutant version of attB; recombination site for the Gateway® BP reaction BP Clonase™
    956..2095    +  CDS            WNT5A: WNT5A_HUMAN - Experimental evidence at protein level: Swiss-Prot protein existence level 1. Ligand for members of the frizzled family of seven transmembrane receptors. Can activate or inhibit canonical Wnt signaling, depending on receptor context. In the presence of FZD4, activates beta-catenin signaling. In the presence of ROR2, inhibits the canonical Wnt pathway by promoting beta-catenin degradation through a GSK3-independent pathway which involves down-regulation of beta- catenin-induced reporter gene expression (By similarity). Suppression of the canonical pathway allows chondrogenesis to
   2102..2143    +  CDS            V5 tag: epitope tag from simian virus 5
   2227..2275    +  polyA_signal   HSV TK poly(A) signal: herpes simplex virus thymidine kinase polyadenylation signal (Cole and Stacy, 1985)
   2366..2382    -  polyA_signal   bGH poly(A) signal (fragment): bovine growth hormone polyadenylation signal
   2477..2905    +  rep_origin     f1 ori (sequence partly withheld): f1 bacteriophage origin of replication; arrow indicates direction of (+) strand synthesis
   2919..3248    +  promoter       SV40 promoter: SV40 enhancer and early promoter
   3315..4106    +  CDS            neo: KKA2_KLEPN - Also known as kan, nptII. Experimental evidence at protein level: Swiss-Prot protein existence level 1. Resistance to kanamycin, neomycin, paromomycin, ribostamycin, butirosin and gentamicin B. From Klebsiella pneumoniae.
   4132..4290    +  CDS            ble (fragment): BLE_KLEPN - Experimental evidence at protein level: Swiss-Prot protein existence level 1. Binding protein with a strong affinity to the bleomycin family of antibiotics. Binds to CL990; an antimitotic-antibiotic compound. From Klebsiella pneumoniae.
   4285..4406    +  polyA_signal   SV40 poly(A) signal: SV40 polyadenylation signal
   4479..4495    -  protein_bind   lac operator: The lac repressor binds to the lac operator to inhibit transcription in E. coli. This inhibition can be relieved by adding lactose or isopropyl-β-D-thiogalactopyranoside (IPTG). lac repressor encoded by lacI
   4503..4533    -  promoter       lac promoter: promoter for the E. coli lac operon
   4548..4569    -  protein_bind   CAP binding site: CAP binding activates transcription in the presence of cAMP. E. coli catabolite activator protein
   4582..4674    -  CDS            lacI (fragment): lac repressor; lacI; The lac repressor binds to the lac operator to inhibit transcription in E. coli. This inhibition can be relieved by adding lactose or isopropyl-β-D-thiogalactopyranoside (IPTG).
   4857..5445    -  rep_origin     ori: high-copy-number ColE1/pMB1/pBR322/pUC origin of replication
   5616..6476    -  CDS            AmpR: β-lactamase; bla; confers resistance to ampicillin, carbenicillin, and related antibiotics
   6477..6581    -  promoter       AmpR promoter: bla
>Addgene plasmid #43813 | Active Wnt5A-V5 | depositor full sequence | sequence record 59169 | Active Wnt5A-V5 sequence 6612 bps
GACGGATCGGGAGATCTCCCGATCCCCTATGGTCGACTCTCAGTACAATCTGCTCTGATGCCGCATAGTT
AAGCCAGTATCTGCTCCCTGCTTGTGTGTTGGAGGTCGCTGAGTAGTGCGCGAGCAAAATTTAAGCTACA
ACAAGGCAAGGCTTGACCGACAATTGCATGAAGAATCTGCTTAGGGTTAGGCGTTTTGCGCTGCTTCGCG
ATGTACGGGCCAGATATACGCGTTGACATTGATTATTGACTAGTTATTAATAGTAATCAATTACGGGGTC
ATTAGTTCATAGCCCATATATGGAGTTCCGCGTTACATAACTTACGGTAAATGGCCCGCCTGGCTGACCG
CCCAACGACCCCCGCCCATTGACGTCAATAATGACGTATGTTCCCATAGTAACGCCAATAGGGACTTTCC
ATTGACGTCAATGGGTGGACTATTTACGGTAAACTGCCCACTTGGCAGTACATCAAGTGTATCATATGCC
AAGTACGCCCCCTATTGACGTCAATGACGGTAAATGGCCCGCCTGGCATTATGCCCAGTACATGACCTTA
TGGGACTTTCCTACTTGGCAGTACATCTACGTATTAGTCATCGCTATTACCATGGTGATGCGGTTTTGGC
AGTACATCAATGGGCGTGGATAGCGGTTTGACTCACGGGGATTTCCAAGTCTCCACCCCATTGACGTCAA
TGGGAGTTTGTTTTGGCACCAAAATCAACGGGACTTTCCAAAATGTCGTAACAACTCCGCCCCATTGACG
CAAATGGGCGGTAGGCGTGTACGGTGGGAGGTCTATATAAGCAGAGCTCTCTGGCTAACTAGAGAACCCA
CTGCTTACTGGCTTATCGAAATTAATACGACTCACTATAGGGAGACCCAAGCTGGCTAGTTAAGCTATCA
ACAAGTTTGTACAAAAAAGCAGGCTCCGCGGCCGCCCCCTTCACCATGAAGAAGTCCATTGGAATATTAA
GCCCAGGAGTTGCTTTGGGGATGGCTGGAAGTGCAATGTCTTCCAAGTTCTTCCTAGTGGCTTTGGCCAT
ATTTTTCTCCTTCGCCCAGGTTGTAATTGAAGCCAATTCTTGGTGGTCGCTAGGTATGAATAACCCTGTT
CAGATGTCAGAAGTATATATTATAGGAGCACAGCCTCTCTGCAGCCAACTGGCAGGACTTTCTCAAGGAC
AGAAGAAACTGTGCCACTTGTATCAGGACCACATGCAGTACATCGGAGAAGGCGCGAAGACAGGCATCAA
AGAATGCCAGTATCAATTCCGACATCGAAGGTGGAACTGCAGCACTGTGGATAACACCTCTGTTTTTGGC
AGGGTGATGCAGATAGGCAGCCGCGAGACGGCCTTCACATACGCGGTGAGCGCAGCAGGGGTGGTGAACG
CCATGAGCCGGGCGTGCCGCGAGGGCGAGCTGTCCACCTGCGGCTGCAGCCGCGCCGCGCGCCCCAAGGA
CCTGCCGCGGGACTGGCTCTGGGGCGGCTGCGGCGACAACATCGACTATGGCTACCGCTTTGCCAAGGAG
TTCGTGGACGCCCGCGAGCGGGAGCGCATCCACGCCAAGGGCTCCTACGAGAGTGCTCGCATCCTCATGA
ACCTGCACAACAACGAGGCCGGCCGCAGGACGGTGTACAACCTGGCTGATGTGGCCTGCAAGTGCCATGG
GGTGTCCGGCTCATGTAGCCTGAAGACATGCTGGCTGCAGCTGGCAGACTTCCGCAAGGTGGGTGATGCC
CTGAAGGAGAAGTACGACAGCGCGGCGGCCATGCGGCTCAACAGCCGGGGCAAGTTGGTACAGGTCAACA
GCCGCTTCAACTCGCCCACCACACAAGACCTGGTCTACATCGACCCCAGCCCTGACTACTGCGTGCGCAA
TGAGAGCACCGGCTCGCTGGGCACGCAGGGCCGCCTGTGCAACAAGACGTCGGAGGGCATGGATGGCTGC
GAGCTCATGTGCTGCGGCCGTGGCTACGACCAGTTCAAGACCGTGCAGACGGAGCGCTGCCACTGCAAGT
TCCACTGGTGCTGCTACGTCAAGTGCAAGAAGTGCACGGAGATCGTGGACCAGTTTGTGTGCAAGGGCGG
AGGTAAGCCTATCCCTAACCCTCTCCTCGGTCTCGATTCTACGCGTACCGGTTAGTAATGAGTTTAAACG
GGGGAGGCTAACTGAAACACGGAAGGAGACAATACCGGAAGGAACCCGCGCTATGACGGCAATAAAAAGA
CAGAATAAAACGCACGGGTGTTGGGTCGTTTGTTCATAAACGCGGGGTTCGGTCCCAGGGCTGGCACTCT
GTCGATACCCCACCGAGACCCCATTGGGGCCAATACGCCCGCGTTTCTTCCTTTTCCCCACCCCACCCCC
CAAGTTCGGGTGAAGGCCCAGGGCTCGCAGCCAACGTCGGGGCGGCAGGCCCTGCCATAGCAGATCTGCG
CAGCTGGGGCTCTAGGGGGTATCCCC
[124 nt withheld, positions 2477-2600]
C
[32 nt withheld, positions 2602-2633]
CA
[57 nt withheld, positions 2636-2692]
A
[49 nt withheld, positions 2694-2742]
CCTTTGACGTTGGAGTCCACGTTCTTT
[37 nt withheld, positions 2770-2806]
ACCCTATCTCGGTCTATTCTTTTGATTTATAAGGGATTTTGGGGATTTCGGCCTATTGGTTAAAAAATGA
GCTGATTTAACAAAAATTTAACGCGAATTAATTCTGTGGAATGTGTGTCAGTTAGGGTGTGGAAAGTCCC
CAGGCTCCCCAGCAGGCAGAAGTATGCAAAGCATGCATCTCAATTAGTCAGCAACCAGGTGTGGAAAGTC
CCCAGGCTCCCCAGCAGGCAGAAGTATGCAAAGCATGCATCTCAATTAGTCAGCAACCATAGTCCCGCCC
CTAACTCCGCCCATCCCGCCCCTAACTCCGCCCAGTTCCGCCCATTCTCCGCCCCATGGCTGACTAATTT
TTTTTATTTATGCAGAGGCCGAGGCCGCCTCTGCCTCTGAGCTATTCCAGAAGTAGTGAGGAGGCTTTTT
TGGAGGCCTAGGCTTTTGCAAAAAGCTCCCGGGAGCTTGTATATCCATTTTCGGATCTGATCAAGAGACA
GGATGAGGATCGTTTCGCATGATTGAACAAGATGGATTGCACGCAGGTTCTCCGGCCGCTTGGGTGGAGA
GGCTATTCGGCTATGACTGGGCACAACAGACAATCGGCTGCTCTGATGCCGCCGTGTTCCGGCTGTCAGC
GCAGGGGCGCCCGGTTCTTTTTGTCAAGACCGACCTGTCCGGTGCCCTGAATGAACTGCAGGACGAGGCA
GCGCGGCTATCGTGGCTGGCCACGACGGGCGTTCCTTGCGCAGCTGTGCTCGACGTTGTCACTGAAGCGG
GAAGGGACTGGCTGCTATTGGGCGAAGTGCCGGGGCAGGATCTCCTGTCATCTCACCTTGCTCCTGCCGA
GAAAGTATCCATCATGGCTGATGCAATGCGGCGGCTGCATACGCTTGATCCGGCTACCTGCCCATTCGAC
CACCAAGCGAAACATCGCATCGAGCGAGCACGTACTCGGATGGAAGCCGGTCTTGTCGATCAGGATGATC
TGGACGAAGAGCATCAGGGGCTCGCGCCAGCCGAACTGTTCGCCAGGCTCAAGGCGCGCATGCCCGACGG
CGAGGATCTCGTCGTGACCCATGGCGATGCCTGCTTGCCGAATATCATGGTGGAAAATGGCCGCTTTTCT
GGATTCATCGACTGTGGCCGGCTGGGTGTGGCGGACCGCTATCAGGACATAGCGTTGGCTACCCGTGATA
TTGCTGAAGAGCTTGGCGGCGAATGGGCTGACCGCTTCCTCGTGCTTTACGGTATCGCCGCTCCCGATTC
GCAGCGCATCGCCTTCTATCGCCTTCTTGACGAGTTCTTCTGAGCGGGACTCTGGGGTTCGCGAAATGAC
CGACCAAGCGACGCCCAACCTGCCATCACGAGATTTCGATTCCACCGCCGCCTTCTATGAAAGGTTGGGC
TTCGGAATCGTTTTCCGGGACGCCGGCTGGATGATCCTCCAGCGCGGGGATCTCATGCTGGAGTTCTTCG
CCCACCCCAACTTGTTTATTGCAGCTTATAATGGTTACAAATAAAGCAATAGCATCACAAATTTCACAAA
TAAAGCATTTTTTTCACTGCATTCTAGTTGTGGTTTGTCCAAACTCATCAATGTATCTTATCATGTCTGT
ATACCGTCGACCTCTAGCTAGAGCTTGGCGTAATCATGGTCATAGCTGTTTCCTGTGTGAAATTGTTATC
CGCTCACAATTCCACACAACATACGAGCCGGAAGCATAAAGTGTAAAGCCTGGGGTGCCTAATGAGTGAG
CTAACTCACATTAATTGCGTTGCGCTCACTGCCCGCTTTCCAGTCGGGAAACCTGTCGTGCCAGCTGCAT
TAATGAATCGGCCAACGCGCGGGGAGAGGCGGTTTGCGTATTGGGCGCTCTTCCGCTTCCTCGCTCACTG
ACTCGCTGCGCTCGGTCGTTCGGCTGCGGCGAGCGGTATCAGCTCACTCAAAGGCGGTAATACGGTTATC
CACAGAATCAGGGGATAACGCAGGAAAGAACATGTGAGCAAAAGGCCAGCAAAAGGCCAGGAACCGTAAA
AAGGCCGCGTTGCTGGCGTTTTTCCATAGGCTCCGCCCCCCTGACGAGCATCACAAAAATCGACGCTCAA
GTCAGAGGTGGCGAAACCCGACAGGACTATAAAGATACCAGGCGTTTCCCCCTGGAAGCTCCCTCGTGCG
CTCTCCTGTTCCGACCCTGCCGCTTACCGGATACCTGTCCGCCTTTCTCCCTTCGGGAAGCGTGGCGCTT
TCTCAATGCTCACGCTGTAGGTATCTCAGTTCGGTGTAGGTCGTTCGCTCCAAGCTGGGCTGTGTGCACG
AACCCCCCGTTCAGCCCGACCGCTGCGCCTTATCCGGTAACTATCGTCTTGAGTCCAACCCGGTAAGACA
CGACTTATCGCCACTGGCAGCAGCCACTGGTAACAGGATTAGCAGAGCGAGGTATGTAGGCGGTGCTACA
GAGTTCTTGAAGTGGTGGCCTAACTACGGCTACACTAGAAGGACAGTATTTGGTATCTGCGCTCTGCTGA
AGCCAGTTACCTTCGGAAAAAGAGTTGGTAGCTCTTGATCCGGCAAACAAACCACCGCTGGTAGCGGTGG
TTTTTTTGTTTGCAAGCAGCAGATTACGCGCAGAAAAAAAGGATCTCAAGAAGATCCTTTGATCTTTTCT
ACGGGGTCTGACGCTCAGTGGAACGAAAACTCACGTTAAGGGATTTTGGTCATGAGATTATCAAAAAGGA
TCTTCACCTAGATCCTTTTAAATTAAAAATGAAGTTTTAAATCAATCTAAAGTATATATGAGTAAACTTG
GTCTGACAGTTACCAATGCTTAATCAGTGAGGCACCTATCTCAGCGATCTGTCTATTTCGTTCATCCATA
GTTGCCTGACTCCCCGTCGTGTAGATAACTACGATACGGGAGGGCTTACCATCTGGCCCCAGTGCTGCAA
TGATACCGCGAGACCCACGCTCACCGGCTCCAGATTTATCAGCAATAAACCAGCCAGCCGGAAGGGCCGA
GCGCAGAAGTGGTCCTGCAACTTTATCCGCCTCCATCCAGTCTATTAATTGTTGCCGGGAAGCTAGAGTA
AGTAGTTCGCCAGTTAATAGTTTGCGCAACGTTGTTGCCATTGCTACAGGCATCGTGGTGTCACGCTCGT
CGTTTGGTATGGCTTCATTCAGCTCCGGTTCCCAACGATCAAGGCGAGTTACATGATCCCCCATGTTGTG
CAAAAAAGCGGTTAGCTCCTTCGGTCCTCCGATCGTTGTCAGAAGTAAGTTGGCCGCAGTGTTATCACTC
ATGGTTATGGCAGCACTGCATAATTCTCTTACTGTCATGCCATCCGTAAGATGCTTTTCTGTGACTGGTG
AGTACTCAACCAAGTCATTCTGAGAATAGTGTATGCGGCGACCGAGTTGCTCTTGCCCGGCGTCAATACG
GGATAATACCGCGCCACATAGCAGAACTTTAAAAGTGCTCATCATTGGAAAACGTTCTTCGGGGCGAAAA
CTCTCAAGGATCTTACCGCTGTTGAGATCCAGTTCGATGTAACCCACTCGTGCACCCAACTGATCTTCAG
CATCTTTTACTTTCACCAGCGTTTCTGGGTGAGCAAAAACAGGAAGGCAAAATGCCGCAAAAAAGGGAAT
AAGGGCGACACGGAAATGTTGAATACTCATACTCTTCCTTTTTCAATATTATTGAAGCATTTATCAGGGT
TATTGTCTCATGAGCGGATACATATTTGAATGTATTTAGAAAAATAAACAAATAGGGGTTCCGCGCACAT
TTCCCCGAAAAGTGCCACCTGACGTC
