>Addgene plasmid #43813 | Active Wnt5A-V5 | addgene partial sequence | sequence record 59690 | TK-pA-R 5'-ttgtctccttccgtgtttca-3'
ATTACTAACCGGTACGCGTAGAATCGAGACCGAGGAGAGGGTTAGGGATAGGCTTACCTCCGCCCTTGCA
CACAAACTGGTCCACGATCTCCGTGCACTTCTTGCACTTGACGTAGCAGCACCAGTGGAACTTGCAGTGG
CAGCGCTCCGTCTGCACGGTCTTGAACTGGTCGTAGCCACGGCCGCAGCACATGAGCTCGCAGCCATCCA
TGCCCTCCGACGTCTTGTTGCACAGGCGGCCCTGCGTGCCCAGCGAGCCGGTGCTCTCATTGCGCACGCA
GTAGTCAGGGCTGGGGTCGATGTAGACCAGGTCTTGTGTGGTGGGCGAGTTGAAGCGGCTGTTGACCTGT
ACCAACTTGCCCCGGCTGTTGAGCCGCATGGCCGCCGCGCTGTCGTACTTCTCCTTCAGGGCATCACCCA
CCTTGCGGAAGTCTGCCAGCTGCAGCCAGCATGTCTTCAGGCTACATGAGCCGGACACCCCATGGCACTT
GCAGGCCACATCAGCCAGGTTGTACACCGTCCTGCGGCCGGCCTCGTTGTTGTGCAGGTTCATGAGGATG
CGAGCACTCTCGTAGGAGCCCTTGGCGTGGATGCGCTCCCGCTCGCGGGCGTCCACGAACTCCTTGGCAA
AGCGGTAGCCATAGTCGATGTTGTCGCCGCAGCCGCCCCAGAGCCAGTCCCGCGGCAGGTCCTTGGGGCG
CGCGGCGCGGCTGCAGCCGCAGGTGGACAGCTCGCCCTCGCGGCACGCCCGGCTCATGGCGTTCACCACC
CCTGCTGCGCTCACCGCGTATGTGAAGGCCGTCTCGCGGCTGCCTATCTGCATCACCCTGCCAAAAACAG
AGGTGTTATCCACAGTGCTGCAGTTCCACCTTCGATGTCGGAA
